>Addgene plasmid #132420 | OA-1050G (white) | addgene full sequence | sequence record 259399 | Addgene NGS Result
CTAAATTGTAAGCGTTAATATTTTGTTAAAATTCGCGTTAAATTTTTGTTAAATCAGCTCATTTTTTAAC
CAATAGGCCGAAATCGGCAAAATCCCTTATAAATCAAAAGAATAGACCGAGATAGGGT
[37 nt withheld, positions 129-165]
AAAGAACGTGGACTCCAACGTCAAAGG
[49 nt withheld, positions 193-241]
T
[91 nt withheld, positions 243-333]
G
[124 nt withheld, positions 335-458]
CCCATTCGCCATTCAGGCTGCGCAACTGTTGGGAAGGGCGATCGGTGCGGGCCTCTTCGCTATTACGCCA
GCTGGCGAAAGGGGGATGTGCTGCAAGGCGATTAAGTTGGGTAACGCCAGGGTTTTCCCAGTCACGACGT
TGTAAAACGACGGCCAGTGAATTGTAATACGACTCACTATAGGGCGAATTGGGTACGTACCGGGCCCCTA
GTATGTATGTAAGTTAATAAAACCCATTTTTGCGGAAAGTAGATAAAAAAAACATTTTTTTTTTTTACTG
CACTGGATATCATTGAACTTATCTGATCAGTTTTAAATTTACTTCGATCCAAGGGTATTTGATGTACCAG
GTTCTTTCGATTACCTCTCACTCAAAATGACATTCCACTCAAAGTCAGCGCTGTTTGCCTCCTTCTCTGT
CCACAGAAATATCGCCGTCTCTTTCGCCGCTGCGTCCGCTATCTCTTTCGCCACCGTTTGTAGCGTTACG
TAGCGTCAATGTCCGCCTTCAGTTGCATTTTGTCAGCGGTTTCGTGACGAAGCTCCAAGCGGTTTACGCC
ATCAATTAAACACAAAGTGCTGTGCCAAAACTCCTCTCGCTTCTTATTTTTGTTTGTTTTTTGAGTGATT
GGGGTGGTGATTGGTTTTGGGTGGGTAAGCAGGGGAAAGTGTGAAAAATCCCGGCAATGGGCCAAGAGGA
TCAGGAGCTATTAATTCGCGGAGGCAGCAAACACCCATCTGCCGAGCATCTGAACAATGTGAGTAGTACA
TGTGCATACATCTTAAGTTCACTTGATCTATAGGAACTGCGATTGCAACATCAAATTGTCTGCGGCGTGA
GAACTGCGACCCACAAAAATCCCAAACCGCAATTGCACAAACAAATAGTGACACGAAACAGATTATTCTG
GTAGCTGTTCTCGCTATATAAGACAATTTTTGAGATCATATCATGATCAAGACATCTAAAGGCATTCATT
TTCGACTATATTCTTTTTTACAAAAAATATAACAACCAGATATTTTAAGCTGATCCTAGATGCACAAAAA
ATAAATAAAAGTATAAACCTACTTCGTAGGATACTTCGGGGTACTTTTTGTTCGGGGTTAGATGAGCATA
ACGCTTGTAGTTGATATTTGAGATCCCCTATCATTGCAGGGTGACAGCGGAGCGGCTTCGCAGAGCTGCA
TTAACCAGGGCTTCGGGCAGGCCAAAAACTACGGCACGCTCCGGCCACCCAGTCCGCCGGAGGACTCCGG
TTCAGGGAGCGGCCAACTAGCCGAGAACCTCACCTATGCCTGGCACAATATGGACATCTTTGGGGCGGTC
AATCAGCCGGGCTCCGGATGGCGGCAGCTGGTCAACCGGACACGCGGACTATTCTGCAACGAGCGACACA
TACCGGCGCCCAGGAAACATTTGCTCAAGAACGGTGAGTTTCTATTCGCAGTCGGCTGATCTGTGTGAAA
TCTTAATAAAGGGTCCAATTACCAATTTGAAACTCAGTTTGCGGCGTGGCCTATCCGGGCGAACTTTTGG
CCGTGATGGGCAGTTCCGGTGCCGGAAAGACGACCCTGCTGAATGCCCTTGCCTTTCGATCGCCGCAGGG
CATCCAAGTATCGCCATCCGGGATGCGACTGCTCAATGGCCAACCTGTGGACGCCAAGGAGATGCAGGCC
AGGTGCGCCTATGTCCAGCAGGATGACCTCTTTATCGGCTCCCTAACGGCCAGGGAACACCTGATTTTCC
AAGCCATGGTGCGGATGCCACGACATCTGACCTATCGGCAGCGAGTGGCCCGCGTGGATCAGGTGATCCA
GGAGCTTTCGCTCAGCAAATGTCAGCACACGATCATCGGTGTGCCCGGCAGGGTGAAAGGTCTGTCCGGC
GGAGAAAGGAAGCGTCTGGCATTCGCCTCCGAGGCTCTAACCGATCCGCCGCTTCTGATCTGCGATGAGC
CCACCTCCGGACTGGACTCCTTTACCGCCCACAGCGTCGTCCAGGTGCTGAAGAAGCTGTCGCAGAAGGG
CAAGACCGTCATCCTGACCATTCATCAGCCGTCTTCCGAGCTGTTTGAGCTCTTTGACAAGATCCTTCTG
ATGGCCGAGGGCAGGGTAGCTTTCTTGGGCACTCCCAGCGAAGCCGTCGACTTCTTTTCCTAGTGAGTTC
GATGTGTTTATTAAGGGTATCTAGTATTACATAACATCTCAACTCCTATCCAGCGTGGGTGCCCAGTGTC
CTACCAACTACAATCCGGCGGACTTTTACGTACAGGTGTTGGCCGTTGTGCCCGGACGGGAGATCGAGTC
CCGTGATCGGATCGCCAAGATATGCGACAATTTTGCCATTAGCAAAGTAGCCCGGGATATGGAGCAGTTG
TTGGCCACCAAAAATCTGGAGAAGCCACTGGAGCAGCCGGAGAATGGGTACACCTACAAGGCCACCTGGT
TCATGCAGTTCCGGGCGGTCCTGTGGCGATCCTGGCTGTCGGTGCTCAAGGAACCACTCCTCGTAAAAGT
GCGACTTATTCAGACAACGGTGAGTGGTTCCAGTGGAAACAAATGATATAACGCTTACAATTCTTGGAAA
CAAATTCGCTAGATTTTAGATAGAATTGCCTGATTCCACACCCTTCTTAGTTTTTTTCAATGAGATGTAT
AGTTTATAGTTTTGCAGAAGATAAATAAATTTCATTTAACTCGCGAATATTAATGAGATGCGAGTAACAT
TTTAATTTGCAGATGGTTGCCATCTTGATTGGCCTCATCTTTTTGGGCCAACAACTCACGCAAGTGGGTG
TGATGAATATCAACGGAGCCATCTTCCTCTTCCTGACCAACATGACCTTTCAAAACGTCTTTGCCACGAT
AAATGTAAGTCATGTTTAGAATACATTTGCATTTCAATAATTTACTAACTTTCTAATGAATCGATTCGAT
TTAGGTGTTCACCTCAGAGCTGCCAGTTTTTATGAGGGAGGCCCGAAGTCGACTTTATCGCTGTGACACA
TACTTTCTGGGCAAAACGATTGCCGAATTGCCGCTTTTTCTCACAGTGCCACTGGTCTTCACGGCGATTG
CCTATCCGATGATCGGACTGCGGGCCGGAGTGCTGCACTTCTTCAACTGCCTGGCGCTGGTCACTCTGGT
GGCCAATGTGTCAACGTCCTTCGGATATCTAATATCCTGCGCCAGCTCCTCGACCTCGATGGCGCTGTCT
GTGGGTCCGCCGGTTATCATACCATTCCTGCTCTTTGGCGGCTTCTTCTTGAACTCGGGCTCGGTGCCAG
TATACCTCAAATGGTTGTCGTACCTCTCATGGTTCCGTTACGCCAACGAGGGTCTGCTGATTAACCAATG
GGCGGACGTGGAGCCGGGCGAAATTAGCTGCACATCGTCGAACACCACGTGCCCCAGTTCGGGCAAGGTC
ATCCTGGAGACGCTTAACTTCTCCGCCGCCGATCTGCCGCTGGACTACGTGGGTCTGGCCATTCTCATCG
TGAGCTTCCGGGTGCTCGCATATCTGGCTCTAAGACTTCGGGCCCGACGCAAGGAGTAGCCGACATATAT
CCGAAATAACTGCTTGTTTTTTTTTTTTACCATTATTACCATCGTGTTTACTGTTTATTGCCCCCTCAAA
AAGCTAATGTAATTATATTTGTGCCAATAAAAACAAGATATGACCTATAGAATACAAGTATTTCCCCTTC
GAACATCCCCACAAGTAGACTTTGGATTTGTCTTCTAACCAAAAGACTTACACACCTGCATACCTTACAT
CAAAAACTCGTTTATCGCTACATAAAACACCGGGATATATTTTTTATATACATACTTTTCAAATCGCGCG
CCCTCTTCATAATTCACCTCCACCACACCACGTTTCGTAGTTGCTCTTTCGCTGTCTCCCACCCGCTCTC
CGCAACACATTCACCTTTTGTTCGACGACCTTGGAGCGACTGTCGTTAGTTCCGCGCGATTCGGTTCGCT
CAAATGGTTCCGAGTGGTTCATTTCGTCTCAATAGAAATTAGTAATAAATATTTGTATGTACAATTTATT
TGCTCCAATATATTTGTATATATTTCCCTCACAGCTATATTTATTCTAATTTAATATTATGACTTTTTAA
GGTAATTTTTTGTGACCTGTTCGGAGTGATTAGCGTTACAATTTGAACTGAAAGTGACATCCAGTGTTTG
TTCCTTGTGTAGATGCATCTCAAAAAAATGGTGGGCATAATAGTGTTGTTTATATATATCAAAAATAACA
ACTATAATAATAAGAATACATTTAATTTAGAAAATGCTTGGATTTCACTGGAACTAGGCTAGCATAACTT
CGTATAATGTATGCTATACGAAGTTATGCTAGCGGATCCGGGAATTGGGAATTGGGCAATATTTAAATGG
CGGCGCGCCGAATTCTTTTTTGCTCACCTGTGATTGCTCCTACTCAAATACAAAAACATCAAATTTTCTG
TCAATAAAGCATATTTATTTATATTTATTTTACAGGAAAGAATTCCTTTTAAAGTGTATTTTAACCTATA
ATGAAAAACGATTAAAAAAAATACATAAAATAATTCGAAAATTTTTGAATAGCCCAGGTTGATAAAAATT
CATTTCATACGTTTTATAACTTATGCCCCTAAGTATTTTTTGACCATAGTGTTTCAATTCTACATTAATT
TTACAGAGTAGAATGAAACGCCACCTACTCAGCCAAGAGGCGAAAAGGTTAGCTCGCCAAGCAGAGAGGG
CGCCAGTGCTCACTACTTTTTATAATTCTCAACTTCTTTTTCCAGACTCAGTTCGTATATATAGACCTAT
TTTCAATTTAACGTCGGCTGCAGGCAAGTAAACCCCTACCAACTGGTCGGGGTTTGAAACTTGCTGCCTC
CGCGAATTAATAGCTCCTGACAAGTAAACCCCTACCAACTGGTCGGGGTTTGAAACGCCGGATTGTAGTT
GGTAGGACACTGGGCACAAGTAAACCCCTACCAACTGGTCGGGGTTTGAAACGCCAGGCAGTTGAAGAAG
TGCAGCACTCCGCAAGTAAACCCCTACCAACTGGTCGGGGTTTGAAACATGGTATGATAACCGGCGGACC
CACAGACACAAGTAAACCCCTACCAACTGGTCGGGGTTTGAAACTTTTTTTGCGGCCGCAACGGTACCTC
TAGAGATCCACTAGTGTCGACGATGTAGGTCACGGTCTCGAAGCCGCGGTGCGGGTGCCAGGGCGTGCCC
TTGGGCTCCCCGGGCGCGTACTCCACCTCACCCATCTGGTCCATCATGATGAACGGGTCGAGGTGGCGGT
AGTTGATCCCGGCGAACGCGCGGCGCACCGGGAAGCCCTCGCCCTCGAAACCGCTGGGCGCGGTGGTCAC
GGTGAGCACGGGACGTGCGACGGCGTCGGCGGGTGCGGATACGCGGGGCAGCGTCAGCGGGTTCTCGACG
GTCACGGCGGGCATGTCGACACTAGTTCTAGCCAGCTTTTGTTCCCTTTAGTGAGGGTTAATTTCGAGCT
TGGCGTAATCATGGTCATAGCTGTTTCCTGTGTGAAATTGTTATCCGCTCACAATTCCACACAACATACG
AGCCGGAAGCATAAAGTGTAAAGCCTGGGGTGCCTAATGAGTGAGCTAACTCACATTAATTGCGTTGCGC
TCACTGCCCGCTTTCCAGTCGGGAAACCTGTCGTGCCAGCTGCATTAATGAATCGGCCAACGCGCGGGGA
GAGGCGGTTTGCGTATTGGGCGCTCTTCCGCTTCCTCGCTCACTGACTCGCTGCGCTCGGTCGTTCGGCT
GCGGCGAGCGGTATCAGCTCACTCAAAGGCGGTAATACGGTTATCCACAGAATCAGGGGATAACGCAGGA
AAGAACATGTGAGCAAAAGGCCAGCAAAAGGCCAGGAACCGTAAAAAGGCCGCGTTGCTGGCGTTTTTCC
ATAGGCTCCGCCCCCCTGACGAGCATCACAAAAATCGACGCTCAAGTCAGAGGTGGCGAAACCCGACAGG
ACTATAAAGATACCAGGCGTTTCCCCCTGGAAGCTCCCTCGTGCGCTCTCCTGTTCCGACCCTGCCGCTT
ACCGGATACCTGTCCGCCTTTCTCCCTTCGGGAAGCGTGGCGCTTTCTCATAGCTCACGCTGTAGGTATC
TCAGTTCGGTGTAGGTCGTTCGCTCCAAGCTGGGCTGTGTGCACGAACCCCCCGTTCAGCCCGACCGCTG
CGCCTTATCCGGTAACTATCGTCTTGAGTCCAACCCGGTAAGACACGACTTATCGCCACTGGCAGCAGCC
ACTGGTAACAGGATTAGCAGAGCGAGGTATGTAGGCGGTGCTACAGAGTTCTTGAAGTGGTGGCCTAACT
ACGGCTACACTAGAAGAACAGTATTTGGTATCTGCGCTCTGCTGAAGCCAGTTACCTTCGGAAAAAGAGT
TGGTAGCTCTTGATCCGGCAAACAAACCACCGCTGGTAGCGGTGGTTTTTTTGTTTGCAAGCAGCAGATT
ACGCGCAGAAAAAAAGGATCTCAAGAAGATCCTTTGATCTTTTCTACGGGGTCTGACGCTCAGTGGAACG
AAAACTCACGTTAAGGGATTTTGGTCATGAGATTATCAAAAAGGATCTTCACCTAGATCCTTTTAAATTA
AAAATGAAGTTTTAAATCAATCTAAAGTATATATGAGTAAACTTGGTCTGACAGTTACCAATGCTTAATC
AGTGAGGCACCTATCTCAGCGATCTGTCTATTTCGTTCATCCATAGTTGCCTGACTCCCCGTCGTGTAGA
TAACTACGATACGGGAGGGCTTACCATCTGGCCCCAGTGCTGCAATGATACCGCGAGACCCACGCTCACC
GGCTCCAGATTTATCAGCAATAAACCAGCCAGCCGGAAGGGCCGAGCGCAGAAGTGGTCCTGCAACTTTA
TCCGCCTCCATCCAGTCTATTAATTGTTGCCGGGAAGCTAGAGTAAGTAGTTCGCCAGTTAATAGTTTGC
GCAACGTTGTTGCCATTGCTACAGGCATCGTGGTGTCACGCTCGTCGTTTGGTATGGCTTCATTCAGCTC
CGGTTCCCAACGATCAAGGCGAGTTACATGATCCCCCATGTTGTGCAAAAAAGCGGTTAGCTCCTTCGGT
CCTCCGATCGTTGTCAGAAGTAAGTTGGCCGCAGTGTTATCACTCATGGTTATGGCAGCACTGCATAATT
CTCTTACTGTCATGCCATCCGTAAGATGCTTTTCTGTGACTGGTGAGTACTCAACCAAGTCATTCTGAGA
ATAGTGTATGCGGCGACCGAGTTGCTCTTGCCCGGCGTCAATACGGGATAATACCGCGCCACATAGCAGA
ACTTTAAAAGTGCTCATCATTGGAAAACGTTCTTCGGGGCGAAAACTCTCAAGGATCTTACCGCTGTTGA
GATCCAGTTCGATGTAACCCACTCGTGCACCCAACTGATCTTCAGCATCTTTTACTTTCACCAGCGTTTC
TGGGTGAGCAAAAACAGGAAGGCAAAATGCCGCAAAAAAGGGAATAAGGGCGACACGGAAATGTTGAATA
CTCATACTCTTCCTTTTTCAATATTATTGAAGCATTTATCAGGGTTATTGTCTCATGAGCGGATACATAT
TTGAATGTATTTAGAAAAATAAACAAATAGGGGTTCCGCGCACATTTCCCCGAAAAGTGCCAC
Features (pLannotate 1.2.2; 20 found; start..end, strand, type, name):
     30..458     -  rep_origin     f1 ori (sequence partly withheld): f1 bacteriophage origin of replication; arrow indicates direction of (+) strand synthesis
    463..620     -  CDS            lacZα (fragment): LacZα fragment of β-galactosidase; lacZ fragment
    623..641     +  promoter       T7 promoter: promoter for bacteriophage T7 RNA polymerase
    666..4785    +  gene           mini-white: white; This modified version of the white gene lacks part of the first intron.
   4792..4825    -  protein_bind   loxP: Cre-mediated recombination occurs in the 8-bp core sequence (GCATACAT). Cre recombinase
   4884..5304    +  promoter       dU6-3 promoter: RNA polymerase III promoter for Drosophila U6-3 snRNA (Port et al., 2014)
   5313..5348    +  misc_RNA       RfxCas13d DR36: 36-base direct repeat for an RfxCas13d pre-gRNA (Konermann et al., 2018)
   5379..5414    +  misc_RNA       RfxCas13d DR36: 36-base direct repeat for an RfxCas13d pre-gRNA (Konermann et al., 2018)
   5445..5480    +  misc_RNA       RfxCas13d DR36: 36-base direct repeat for an RfxCas13d pre-gRNA (Konermann et al., 2018)
   5511..5546    +  misc_RNA       RfxCas13d DR36: 36-base direct repeat for an RfxCas13d pre-gRNA (Konermann et al., 2018)
   5577..5612    +  misc_RNA       RfxCas13d DR36: 36-base direct repeat for an RfxCas13d pre-gRNA (Konermann et al., 2018)
   5675..5744    +  protein_bind   attB: attB site for the φC31 integrase (Groth et al., 2000) phage φC31 integrase
   5963..5981    -  promoter       T3 promoter: promoter for bacteriophage T3 RNA polymerase
   6026..6042    -  protein_bind   lac operator: The lac repressor binds to the lac operator to inhibit transcription in E. coli. This inhibition can be relieved by adding lactose or isopropyl-β-D-thiogalactopyranoside (IPTG). lac repressor encoded by lacI
   6050..6080    -  promoter       lac promoter: promoter for the E. coli lac operon
   6095..6116    -  protein_bind   CAP binding site: CAP binding activates transcription in the presence of cAMP. E. coli catabolite activator protein
   6129..6221    -  CDS            lacI (fragment): lac repressor; lacI; The lac repressor binds to the lac operator to inhibit transcription in E. coli. This inhibition can be relieved by adding lactose or isopropyl-β-D-thiogalactopyranoside (IPTG).
   6404..6992    -  rep_origin     ori: high-copy-number ColE1/pMB1/pBR322/pUC origin of replication
   7163..8023    -  CDS            AmpR: β-lactamase; bla; confers resistance to ampicillin, carbenicillin, and related antibiotics
   8024..8128    -  promoter       AmpR promoter: bla
