[The description below was written by a language model from this plasmid's Addgene catalogue record and pLannotate feature annotations shown in this document.]
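Description:
OA-1050G (white) is a Drosophila melanogaster transgenesis plasmid built on a white+attB backbone for expressing a CasRx (RfxCas13d) guide RNA array directed against transcripts of the fly white gene. In E. coli it is maintained as a high-copy plasmid through a ColE1/pUC-type origin and selected with ampicillin via the β-lactamase gene. An f1 origin and remnants of a cloning-vector polylinker region (lacZα and lacI fragments, lac promoter and operator, and T7 and T3 promoters) are carried over from the backbone. For fly work, a φC31 attB site allows integrase-mediated, site-specific insertion into a genomic attP docking site. The mini-white gene, a version of white lacking part of its first intron, serves as the eye-colour marker for identifying transformants. A single loxP site lies between mini-white and the guide cassette.

The payload is driven by the Drosophila U6-3 promoter, an RNA polymerase III promoter suited to producing small non-coding RNAs. Downstream, the annotation shows five 36-base RfxCas13d direct repeats at regular intervals. The gaps between them correspond to four spacers, so the transcript is a pre-gRNA array. Cas13d can process such an array into individual guides itself, yielding several guides against the same target RNA from one transcription unit. No Cas13d coding sequence is annotated on this plasmid, so the nuclease must be provided separately, for example from another transgenic line. The associated work concerns programmable RNA targeting with CasRx in flies, and this construct provides the white-targeting guide component. The catalogue lists a total size of 8,167 bp, slightly larger than the 8,151 nt sequenced record.
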