Addgene plasmid #132420: OA-1050G (white)
Purpose: express arrays of gRNA targeting White under dU6-3 promoter
Depositing lab: Omar Akbari. Depositing organization: University of California, San Diego (UCSD). Publication: Programmable RNA Targeting Using CasRx in Flies. Buchman AB, Brogan DJ, Sun R, Yang T, Hsu PD, Akbari OS. CRISPR J. 2020 Jun;3(3):164-176. doi: 10.1089/crispr.2020.0018. PubMed 32584145.
Backbone
  Vector backbone: white+attB
  Backbone size w/o insert (bp): 7860
  Total vector size (bp): 8167
  Vector type: Insect Expression
  Selectable markers: mini-white
Growth in bacteria
  Bacterial resistance: Ampicillin, 100 μg/mL
  Growth temperature: 37°C
  Growth strain: DH5alpha
  Copy number: High Copy
Gene/Insert
  Gene/Insert name: white gRNA array
  gRNA/shRNA sequence: CAAGTAAACCCCTACCAACTGGTCGGGGTTTGAAACTTGCTGCCTCCGCGAATTAATAGCTCCTGACAAGTAAACCCCTACCAACTGGTCGGGGTTTGAAACGCCGGATTGTAGTTGGTAGGACACTGGGCACAAGTAAACCCCTACCAACTGGTCGGGGTTTGAAACGCCAGGCAGTTGAAGAAGTGCAGCACTCCGCAAGTAAACCCCTACCAACTGGTCGGGGTTTGAAACATGGTATGATAACCGGCGGACCCACAGACACAAGTAAACCCCTACCAACTGGTCGGGGTTTGAAAC
  Species: D. melanogaster (fly)
  Promoter: U6-3
  Cloning method: Gibson Cloning
  Sequencing primers: 5′ unknown
Terms and licenses: Academic/Nonprofit Terms; Industry Terms: Not Available to Industry
How to cite: OA-1050G (white) was a gift from Omar Akbari (Addgene plasmid # 132420 ; http://n2t.net/addgene:132420 ; RRID:Addgene_132420)
